>Addgene plasmid #160098 | pLX304_zeo_mmIrf1 | addgene full sequence | sequence record 314285 | Addgene NGS Result
CGTTACATAACTTACGGTAAATGGCCCGCCTGGCTGACCGCCCAACGACCCCCGCCCATTGACGTCAATA
ATGACGTATGTTCCCATAGTAACGCCAATAGGGACTTTCCATTGACGTCAATGGGTGGAGTATTTACGGT
AAACTGCCCACTTGGCAGTACATCAAGTGTATCATATGCCAAGTACGCCCCCTATTGACGTCAATGACGG
TAAATGGCCCGCCTGGCATTATGCCCAGTACATGACCTTATGGGACTTTCCTACTTGGCAGTACATCTAC
GTATTAGTCATCGCTATTACCATGGTGATGCGGTTTTGGCAGTACATCAATGGGCGTGGATAGCGGTTTG
ACTCACGGGGATTTCCAAGTCTCCACCCCATTGACGTCAATGGGAGTTTGTTTTGGCACCAAAATCAACG
GGACTTTCCAAAATGTCGTAACAACTCCGCCCCATTGACGCAAATGGGCGGTAGGCGTGTACGGTGGGAG
GTCTATATAAGCAGAGCTCTCTGGCTAACTGTCGGGATCAACAAGTTTGTACAAAAAAGCAGGCTTGAAG
GAATTCGGTACCATGCCAATCACTCGAATGCGGATGAGACCCTGGCTAGAGATGCAGATTAATTCCAACC
AAATCCCAGGGCTGATCTGGATCAATAAAGAAGAGATGATCTTCCAGATTCCATGGAAGCACGCTGCTAA
GCACGGCTGGGACATCAACAAGGATGCCTGTCTGTTCCGGAGCTGGGCCATTCACACAGGCCGATACAAA
GCAGGAGAAAAAGAGCCAGATCCCAAGACATGGAAGGCAAACTTCCGTTGTGCCATGAACTCCCTGCCAG
ACATCGAGGAAGTGAAGGATCAGAGTAGGAACAAGGGCAGCTCTGCTGTGCGGGTGTACCGGATGCTGCC
ACCCCTCACCAGGAACCAGAGGAAAGAGAGAAAGTCCAAGTCCAGCCGAGACACTAAGAGCAAAACCAAG
AGGAAGCTGTGTGGAGATGTTAGCCCGGACACTTTCTCTGATGGACTCAGCAGCTCTACCCTACCTGATG
ACCACAGCAGTTACACCACTCAGGGCTACCTGGGTCAGGACTTGGATATGGAAAGGGACATAACTCCAGC
ACTGTCACCGTGTGTCGTCAGCAGCAGTCTCTCTGAGTGGCATATGCAGATGGACATTATACCAGATAGC
ACCACTGATCTGTATAACCTACAGGTGTCACCCATGCCTTCCACCTCCGAAGCCGCAACAGACGAGGATG
AGGAAGGGAAGATAGCCGAAGACCTTATGAAGCTCTTTGAACAGTCTGAGTGGCAGCCGACACACATCGA
TGGCAAGGGATACTTGCTCAATGAGCCAGGGACCCAGCTCTCTTCTGTCTATGGAGACTTCAGCTGCAAA
GAGGAACCAGAGATTGACAGCCCTCGAGGGGACATTGGGATAGGCATACAACATGTCTTCACGGAGATGA
AGAATATGGACTCCATCATGTGGATGGACAGCCTGCTGGGCAACTCTGTGAGGCTGCCGCCCTCTATTCA
GGCCATTCCTTGTGCACCATAGCTCGAGTGCGGCCGCAACCCAGCTTTCTTGTACAAAGTGGTTGGTAAG
CCTATCCCTAACCCTCTCCTCGGTCTCGATTCTACGTAGTAATGAGCTAGCGCTAACCGGTGGCGCGTTA
AGTCGACAATCAACCTCTGGATTACAAAATTTGTGAAAGATTGACTGGTATTCTTAACTATGTTGCTCCT
TTTACGCTATGTGGATACGCTGCTTTAATGCCTTTGTATCATGCTATTGCTTCCCGTATGGCTTTCATTT
TCTCCTCCTTGTATAAATCCTGGTTGCTGTCTCTTTATGAGGAGTTGTGGCCCGTTGTCAGGCAACGTGG
CGTGGTGTGCACTGTGTTTGCTGACGCAACCCCCACTGGTTGGGGCATTGCCACCACCTGTCAGCTCCTT
TCCGGGACTTTCGCTTTCCCCCTCCCTATTGCCACGGCGGAACTCATCGCCGCCTGCCTTGCCCGCTGCT
GGACAGGGGCTCGGCTGTTGGGCACTGACAATTCCGTGGTGTTGTCGGGGAAATCATCGTCCTTTCCTTG
GCTGCTCGCCTGTGTTGCCACCTGGATTCTGCGCGGGACGTCCTTCTGCTACGTCCCTTCGGCCCTCAAT
CCAGCGGACCTTCCTTCCCGCGGCCTGCTGCCGGCTCTGCGGCCTCTTCCGCGTCTTCGCCTTCGCCCTC
AGACGAGTCGGATCTCCCTTTGGGCCGCCTCCCCGCGTCGACTTTAAGACCAATGACTTACAAGGCAGCT
GTAGATCTTAGCCACTTTTTAAAAGAAAAGGGGGGACTGGAAGGGCTAATTCACTCCCAACGAAGACAAG
ATCTGCTTTTTGCTTGTACTGGGTCTCTCTGGTTAGACCAGATCTGAGCCTGGGAGCTCTCTGGCTAACT
AGGGAACCCACTGCTTAAGCCTCAATAAAGCTTGCCTTGAGTGCTTCAAGTAGTGTGTGCCCGTCTGTTG
TGTGACTCTGGTAACTAGAGATCCCTCAGACCCTTTTAGTCAGTGTGGAAAATCTCTAGCAGTACGTATA
GTAGTTCATGTCATCTTATTATTCAGTATTTATAACTTGCAAAGAAATGAATATCAGAGAGTGAGAGGAA
CTTGTTTATTGCAGCTTATAATGGTTACAAATAAAGCAATAGCATCACAAATTTCACAAATAAAGCATTT
TTTTCACTGCATTCTAGTTGTGGTTTGTCCAAACTCATCAATGTATCTTATCATGTCTGGCTCTAGCTAT
CCCGCCCCTAACTCCGCCCATCCCGCCCCTAACTCCGCCCAGTTCCGCCCATTCTCCGCCCCATGGCTGA
CTAATTTTTTTTATTTATGCAGAGGCCGAGGCCGCCTCGGCCTCTGAGCTATTCCAGAAGTAGTGAGGAG
GCTTTTTTGGAGGCCTAGGGACGTACCCAATTCGCCCTATAGTGAGTCGTATTACGCGCGCTCACTGGCC
GTCGTTTTACAACGTCGTGACTGGGAAAACCCTGGCGTTACCCAACTTAATCGCCTTGCAGCACATCCCC
CTTTCGCCAGCTGGCGTAATAGCGAAGAGGCCCGCACCGATCGCCCTTCCCAACAGTTGCGCAGCCTGAA
TGGCGAATGGG
[124 nt withheld, positions 3162-3285]
C
[91 nt withheld, positions 3287-3377]
A
[49 nt withheld, positions 3379-3427]
CCTTTGACGTTGGAGTCCACGTTCTTT
[37 nt withheld, positions 3455-3491]
ACCCTATCTCGGTCTATTCTTTTGATTTATAAGGGATTTTGCCGATTTCGGCCTATTGGTTAAAAAATGA
GCTGATTTAACAAAAATTTAACGCGAATTTTAACAAAATATTAACGCTTACAATTTAGGTGGCACTTTTC
GGGGAAATGTGCGCGGAACCCCTATTTGTTTATTTTTCTAAATACATTCAAATATGTATCCGCTCATGAG
ACAATAACCCTGATAAATGCTTCAATAATATTGAAAAAGGAAGAGTATGAGTATTCAACATTTCCGTGTC
GCCCTTATTCCCTTTTTTGCGGCATTTTGCCTTCCTGTTTTTGCTCACCCAGAAACGCTGGTGAAAGTAA
AAGATGCTGAAGATCAGTTGGGTGCACGAGTGGGTTACATCGAACTGGATCTCAACAGCGGTAAGATCCT
TGAGAGTTTTCGCCCCGAAGAACGTTTTCCAATGATGAGCACTTTTAAAGTTCTGCTATGTGGCGCGGTA
TTATCCCGTATTGACGCCGGGCAAGAGCAACTCGGTCGCCGCATACACTATTCTCAGAATGACTTGGTTG
AGTACTCACCAGTCACAGAAAAGCATCTTACGGATGGCATGACAGTAAGAGAATTATGCAGTGCTGCCAT
AACCATGAGTGATAACACTGCGGCCAACTTACTTCTGACAACGATCGGAGGACCGAAGGAGCTAACCGCT
TTTTTGCACAACATGGGGGATCATGTAACTCGCCTTGATCGTTGGGAACCGGAGCTGAATGAAGCCATAC
CAAACGACGAGCGTGACACCACGATGCCTGTAGCAATGGCAACAACGTTGCGCAAACTATTAACTGGCGA
ACTACTTACTCTAGCTTCCCGGCAACAATTAATAGACTGGATGGAGGCGGATAAAGTTGCAGGACCACTT
CTGCGCTCGGCCCTTCCGGCTGGCTGGTTTATTGCTGATAAATCTGGAGCCGGTGAGCGTGGGTCTCGCG
GTATCATTGCAGCACTGGGGCCAGATGGTAAGCCCTCCCGTATCGTAGTTATCTACACGACGGGGAGTCA
GGCAACTATGGATGAACGAAATAGACAGATCGCTGAGATAGGTGCCTCACTGATTAAGCATTGGTAACTG
TCAGACCAAGTTTACTCATATATACTTTAGATTGATTTAAAACTTCATTTTTAATTTAAAAGGATCTAGG
TGAAGATCCTTTTTGATAATCTCATGACCAAAATCCCTTAACGTGAGTTTTCGTTCCACTGAGCGTCAGA
CCCCGTAGAAAAGATCAAAGGATCTTCTTGAGATCCTTTTTTTCTGCGCATAATCTGCTGCTTGCAAACA
AAAAAACCACCGCTACCAGCGGTGGTTTGTTTGCCGGATCAAGAGCTACCAACTCTTTTTCCGAAGGTAA
CTGGCTTCAGCAGAGCGCAGATACCAAATACTGTTCTTCTAGTGTAGCCGTAGTTAGGCCACCACTTCAA
GAACTCTGTAGCACCGCCTACATACCTCGCTCTGCTAATCCTGTTACCAGTGGCTGCTGCCAGTGGCGAT
AAGTCGTGTCTTACCGGGTTGGACTCAAGACGATAGTTACCGGATAAGGCGCAGCGGTCGGGCTGAACGG
GGGGTTCGTGCACACAGCCCAGCTTGGAGCGAACGACCTACACCGAACTGAGATACCTACAGCGTGAGCT
ATGAGAAAGCGCCACGCTTCCCGAAGGGAGAAAGGCGGACAGGTATCCGGTAAGCGGCAGGGTCGGAACA
GGAGAGCGCACGAGGGAGCTTCCAGGGGGAAACGCCTGGTATCTTTATAGTCCTGTCGGGTTTCGCCACC
TCTGACTTGAGCGTCGATTTTTGTGATGCTCGTCAGGGGGGCGGAGCCTATGGAAAAACGCCAGCAACGC
GGCCTTTTTACGGTTCCTGGCCTTTTGCTGGCCTTTTGCTCACATGTTCTTTCCTGCGTTATCCCCTGAT
TCTGTGGATAACCGTATTACCGCCTTTGAGTGAGCTGATACCGCTCGCCGCAGCCGAACGACCGAGCGCA
GCGAGTCAGTGAGCGAGGAAGCGGAAGAGCGCCCAATACGCAAACCGCCTCTCCCCGCGCGTTGGCCGAT
TCATTAATGCAGCTGGCACGACAGGTTTCCCGACTGGAAAGCGGGCAGTGAGCGCAACGCAATTAATGTG
AGTTAGCTCACTCATTAGGCACCCCAGGCTTTACACTTTATGCTTCCGGCTCGTATGTTGTGTGGAATTG
TGAGCGGATAACAATTTCACACAGGAAACAGCTATGACCATGATTACGCCAAGCGCGCAATTAACCCTCA
CTAAAGGGAACAAAAGCTGGAGCTGCAAGCTTAATGTAGTCTTATGCAATACTCTTGTAGTCTTGCAACA
TGGTAACGATGAGTTAGCAACATGCCTTACAAGGAGAGAAAAAGCACCGTGCATGCCGATTGGTGGAAGT
AAGGTGGTACGATCGTGCCTTATTAGGAAGGCAACAGACGGGTCTGACATGGATTGGACGAACCACTGAA
TTGCCGCATTGCAGAGATATTGTATTTAAGTGCCTAGCTCGATACATAAACGGGTCTCTCTGGTTAGACC
AGATCTGAGCCTGGGAGCTCTCTGGCTAACTAGGGAACCCACTGCTTAAGCCTCAATAAAGCTTGCCTTG
AGTGCTTCAAGTAGTGTGTGCCCGTCTGTTGTGTGACTCTGGTAACTAGAGATCCCTCAGACCCTTTTAG
TCAGTGTGGAAAATCTCTAGCAGTGGCGCCCGAACAGGGACTTGAAAGCGAAAGGGAAACCAGAGGAGCT
CTCTCGACGCAGGACTCGGCTTGCTGAAGCGCGCACGGCAAGAGGCGAGGGGCGGCGACTGGTGAGTACG
CCAAAAATTTTGACTAGCGGAGGCTAGAAGGAGAGAGATGGGTGCGAGAGCGTCAGTATTAAGCGGGGGA
GAATTAGATCGCGATGGGAAAAAATTCGGTTAAGGCCAGGGGGAAAGAAAAAATATAAATTAAAACATAT
AGTATGGGCAAGCAGGGAGCTAGAACGATTCGCAGTTAATCCTGGCCTGTTAGAAACATCAGAAGGCTGT
AGACAAATACTGGGACAGCTACAACCATCCCTTCAGACAGGATCAGAAGAACTTAGATCATTATATAATA
CAGTAGCAACCCTCTATTGTGTGCATCAAAGGATAGAGATAAAAGACACCAAGGAAGCTTTAGACAAGAT
AGAGGAAGAGCAAAACAAAAGTAAGACCACCGCACAGCAAGCGGCCGCTGATCTTCAGACCTGGAGGAGG
AGATATGAGGGACAATTGGAGAAGTGAATTATATAAATATAAAGTAGTAAAAATTGAACCATTAGGAGTA
GCACCCACCAAGGCAAAGAGAAGAGTGGTGCAGAGAGAAAAAAGAGCAGTGGGAATAGGAGCTTTGTTCC
TTGGGTTCTTGGGAGCAGCAGGAAGCACTATGGGCGCAGCGTCAATGACGCTGACGGTACAGGCCAGACA
ATTATTGTCTGGTATAGTGCAGCAGCAGAACAATTTGCTGAGGGCTATTGAGGCGCAACAGCATCTGTTG
CAACTCACAGTCTGGGGCATCAAGCAGCTCCAGGCAAGAATCCTGGCTGTGGAAAGATACCTAAAGGATC
AACAGCTCCTGGGGATTTGGGGTTGCTCTGGAAAACTCATTTGCACCACTGCTGTGCCTTGGAATGCTAG
TTGGAGTAATAAATCTCTGGAACAGATTTGGAATCACACGACCTGGATGGAGTGGGACAGAGAAATTAAC
AATTACACAAGCTTAATACACTCCTTAATTGAAGAATCGCAAAACCAGCAAGAAAAGAATGAACAAGAAT
TATTGGAATTAGATAAATGGGCAAGTTTGTGGAATTGGTTTAACATAACAAATTGGCTGTGGTATATAAA
ATTATTCATAATGATAGTAGGAGGCTTGGTAGGTTTAAGAATAGTTTTTGCTGTACTTTCTATAGTGAAT
AGAGTTAGGCAGGGATATTCACCATTATCGTTTCAGACCCACCTCCCAACCCCGAGGGGACCCTTGCGCC
TTTTCCAAGGCAGCCCTGGGTTTGCGCAGGGACGCGGCTGCTCTGGGCGTGGTTCCGGGAAACGCAGCGG
CGCCGACCCTGGGTCTCGCACATTCTTCACGTCCGTTCGCAGCGTCACCCGGATCTTCGCCGCTACCCTT
GTGGGCCCCCCGGCGACGCTTCCTGCTCCGCCCCTAAGTCGGGAAGGTTCCTTGCGGTTCGCGGCGTGCC
GGACGTGACAAACGGAAGCCGCACGTCTCACTAGTACCCTCGCAGACGGACAGCGCCAGGGAGCAATGGC
AGCGCGCCGACCGCGATGGGCTGTGGCCAATAGCGGCTGCTCAGCAGGGCGCGCCGAGAGCAGCGGCCGG
GAAGGGGCGGTGCGGGAGGCGGGGTGTGGGGCGGTAGTGTGGGCCCTGTTCCTGCCCGCGCGGTGTTCCG
CATTCTGCAAGCCTCCGGAGCGCACGTCGGCAGTCGGCTCCCTCGTTGACCGAATCACCGACCTCTCTCC
CCAGGGGGTACCACCATGGCCAAGTTGACCAGTGCCGTTCCGGTGCTCACCGCGCGCGACGTCGCCGGAG
CGGTCGAGTTCTGGACCGACCGGCTCGGGTTCTCCCGGGACTTCGTGGAGGACGACTTCGCCGGTGTGGT
CCGGGACGACGTGACCCTGTTCATCAGCGCGGTCCAGGACCAGGTGGTGCCGGACAACACCCTGGCCTGG
GTGTGGGTGCGCGGCCTGGACGAGCTGTACGCCGAGTGGTCGGAGGTCGTGTCCACGAACTTCCGGGACG
CCTCCGGGCCGGCCATGACCGAGATCGGCGAGCAGCCGTGGGGGCGGGAGTTCGCCCTGCGCGACCCGGC
CGGCAACTGCGTGCACTTCGTGGCCGAGGAGCAGGACTGACTGCAGCTGCAGTAGTAAGAATTCTAGATC
TTGAGACAAATGGCAGTATTCATCCACAATTTTAAAAGAAAAGGGGGGATTGGGGGGTACAGTGCAGGGG
AAAGAATAGTAGACATAATAGCAACAGACATACAAACTAAAGAATTACAAAAACAAATTACAAAAATTCA
AAATTTTCGGGTTTATTACAGGGACAGCAGAGATCCACTTTGGCGCCGGCTCGAGGGGGCCCGGGGTTAT
TAATAGTAATCAATTACGGGGTCATTAGTTCATAGCCCATATATGGAGTTCCG
Features (pLannotate 1.2.2; 32 found; start..end, strand, type, name):
      1..304     +  enhancer       CMV enhancer: human cytomegalovirus immediate early enhancer
    305..508     +  promoter       CMV promoter: human cytomegalovirus (CMV) immediate early promoter
    531..555     +  protein_bind   attB1: mutant version of attB; recombination site for the Gateway® BP reaction BP Clonase™
    573..1559    +  CDS            Irf1: IRF1_MOUSE - Experimental evidence at protein level: Swiss-Prot protein existence level 1. Transcriptional regulator which displays a remarkable functional diversity in the regulation of cellular responses (PubMed:11244049, PubMed:11846971, PubMed:11846974, PubMed:16932750, PubMed:20049431). Regulates transcription of IFN and IFN-inducible genes, host response to viral and bacterial infections, regulation of many genes expressed during hematopoiesis, inflammation, immune responses and cell proliferation and differentiation, regulation of the cell cycle and induction of growth arrest and progra
   1579..1603    -  protein_bind   attB2: mutant version of attB; recombination site for the Gateway® BP reaction BP Clonase™
   1605..1646    +  CDS            V5 tag: epitope tag from simian virus 5
   1688..2276    +  misc_feature   WPRE: woodchuck hepatitis virus posttranscriptional regulatory element
   2327..2346    +  misc_feature   cPPT/CTS (fragment): central polypurine tract and central termination sequence of HIV-1
   2348..2581    +  LTR            3' LTR (ΔU3): self-inactivating 3' long terminal repeat (LTR) from HIV-1
   2659..2780    +  polyA_signal   SV40 poly(A) signal: SV40 polyadenylation signal
   2820..2955    +  rep_origin     SV40 ori: SV40 origin of replication
   2976..2994    -  promoter       T7 promoter: promoter for bacteriophage T7 RNA polymerase
   3002..3157    +  CDS            lacZα (fragment): LacZα fragment of β-galactosidase; lacZ fragment
   3162..3590    +  rep_origin     f1 ori (sequence partly withheld): f1 bacteriophage origin of replication; arrow indicates direction of (+) strand synthesis
   3643..3747    +  promoter       AmpR promoter: bla
   3748..4608    +  CDS            AmpR: β-lactamase; bla; confers resistance to ampicillin, carbenicillin, and related antibiotics
   4779..5367    +  rep_origin     ori: high-copy-number ColE1/pMB1/pBR322/pUC origin of replication
   5550..5642    +  CDS            lacI (fragment): lac repressor; lacI; The lac repressor binds to the lac operator to inhibit transcription in E. coli. This inhibition can be relieved by adding lactose or isopropyl-β-D-thiogalactopyranoside (IPTG).
   5655..5676    +  protein_bind   CAP binding site: CAP binding activates transcription in the presence of cAMP. E. coli catabolite activator protein
   5691..5721    +  promoter       lac promoter: promoter for the E. coli lac operon
   5729..5745    +  protein_bind   lac operator: The lac repressor binds to the lac operator to inhibit transcription in E. coli. This inhibition can be relieved by adding lactose or isopropyl-β-D-thiogalactopyranoside (IPTG). lac repressor encoded by lacI
   5790..5808    +  promoter       T3 promoter: promoter for bacteriophage T3 RNA polymerase
   5836..6062    +  promoter       RSV promoter: Rous sarcoma virus enhancer/promoter
   6063..6243    +  LTR            5' LTR (truncated): truncated 5' long terminal repeat (LTR) from HIV-1
   6290..6415    +  misc_feature   HIV-1 Ψ: packaging signal of human immunodeficiency virus type 1
   6399..6762    +  CDS            HIV-1 gag (fragment): gag protein from human immunodeficiency virus 1; gag
   6908..7141    +  misc_feature   RRE: The Rev response element (RRE) of HIV-1 allows for Rev-dependent mRNA export from the nucleus to the cytoplasm.
   7518..7544    +  CDS            Rev (fragment): human immunodeficiency virus 1 (HIV-1) Rev protein; rev; enhances nuclear export of unspliced and incompletely spliced viral mRNAs
   7545..8045    +  promoter       hPGK promoter: human phosphoglycerate kinase 1 promoter
   8057..8431    +  CDS            BleoR: antibiotic-binding protein; Sh ble from Streptoalloteichus hindustanus; confers resistance to bleomycin, phleomycin, and Zeocin™
   8491..8608    +  misc_feature   cPPT/CTS: central polypurine tract and central termination sequence of HIV-1
   8667..8724    +  enhancer       CMV enhancer (fragment): human cytomegalovirus immediate early enhancer
