[The description below was written by a language model from this plasmid's Addgene catalogue record and pLannotate feature annotations shown in this document.]
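Description:
pLX304_zeo_mmIrf1 is a lentiviral mammalian expression plasmid built on the pLX304 backbone, in which the mammalian selection cassette confers Zeocin resistance. It is propagated in E. coli through a high-copy ColE1/pUC-type origin with ampicillin selection (AmpR/β-lactamase). The backbone also carries an f1 origin, an SV40 origin and poly(A) signal, and residual lac/lacZα and T7/T3 promoter elements from the parental cloning vector. The viral portion has a third-generation, self-inactivating layout: an RSV promoter drives a truncated HIV-1 5' LTR, followed by the Ψ packaging signal with a gag fragment, the Rev response element, a cPPT/CTS element, and a ΔU3 3' LTR. This arrangement allows the genomic RNA to be packaged when helper functions are supplied in trans, while the integrated provirus lacks LTR promoter activity.

Two independent expression units lie between the LTRs. A human PGK promoter drives BleoR (Sh ble), so transduced cells can be selected with Zeocin. Downstream, the CMV immediate-early enhancer/promoter drives the mouse Irf1 coding sequence, which was introduced by Gateway recombination and is therefore flanked by attB1 and attB2 sites. A V5 epitope tag lies immediately after attB2, positioned for a C-terminal fusion, but the record does not state whether the Irf1 insert retains its stop codon, so it is unclear whether the protein is actually tagged. A WPRE follows to enhance transcript stability and expression. Irf1 encodes a transcriptional regulator of interferon and interferon-inducible genes. The plasmid is intended for stable or transient overexpression of murine Irf1 in mammalian cells, and the associated study concerns dsRNA sensing and resistance to PD-1 blockade.
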