Addgene plasmid #160098: pLX304_zeo_mmIrf1
Purpose: Expresses murine Irf1 in mammalian cells
Depositing lab: Rizwan Haq. Depositing organization: Dana-Farber Cancer Institute. Publication: Inactivation of Fbxw7 impairs dsRNA sensing and confers resistance to PD-1 blockade. Gstalder C, Liu D, Miao D, Lutterbach B, DeVine AL, Lin C, Shettigar M, Pancholi P, Buchbinder EI, Carter SL, Manos MP, Rojas-Rudilla V, Brennick R, Gjini E, Chen PH, Lako A, Rodig S, Yoon CH, Freeman GJ, Barbie DA, Hodi FS, Miles W, Van Allen EM, Haq R. Cancer Discov. 2020 May 5. pii: 2159-8290.CD-19-1416. doi: 10.1158/2159-8290.CD-19-1416. PubMed 32371478.
Backbone
  Vector backbone: pLX304 backbone
  Vector type: Mammalian Expression, Lentiviral
  Selectable markers: Zeocin
Growth in bacteria
  Bacterial resistance: Ampicillin, 100 μg/mL
  Growth temperature: 37°C
  Growth strain: NEB Stable
  Copy number: High Copy
Gene/Insert
  Gene/Insert name: Irf1
  Species: M. musculus (mouse)
  Entrez Gene: Irf1 (a.k.a. Irf-1)
  Cloning method: Gateway Cloning
  Sequencing primers: 5′ CMV-F; 3′ WPRE-R
Terms and licenses: Academic/Nonprofit Terms; Industry Terms: Not Available to Industry
How to cite: pLX304_zeo_mmIrf1 was a gift from Rizwan Haq (Addgene plasmid # 160098 ; http://n2t.net/addgene:160098 ; RRID:Addgene_160098)
